Addgene plasmid #35444: pRSII408
Purpose: (Empty Backbone)
Depositing lab: Steven Haase. Depositing organization: Duke University. Publication: New and Redesigned pRS Plasmid Shuttle Vectors for Genetic Manipulation of Saccharomycescerevisiae. Chee MK, Haase SB. G3 (Bethesda). 2012 May;2(5):515-26. Epub 2012 May 1. 10.1534/g3.111.001917 PubMed 22670222.
Backbone
  Vector backbone: pRS40x
  Backbone manufacturer: Stratagene
  Backbone size (bp): 4520
  Vector type: Yeast integrating vector
  Promoter: None
  Selectable markers: ADE1
Growth in bacteria
  Bacterial resistance: Ampicillin, 100 μg/mL
  Growth temperature: 37°C
  Growth strain: DH5alpha
  Copy number: High Copy
Gene/Insert
  Cloning method: Restriction Enzyme
  Sequencing primers: 5′ M13 Forward, T7; 3′ M13 Reverse
Resource information
  A portion of this plasmid was derived from a plasmid made by: Chandra Tucker, Duke University (now at University of Colorado, Denver) and M. Henar Valdivieso, Scripps Institutue (now at Institute of Biochemical Microbiology, Spain).
Terms and licenses: Academic/Nonprofit Terms; Industry Terms: Not Available to Industry
Depositor comments: ADE1 has been modified to remove BamHI, EcoRI, SalI and XbaI sites without altering the amino acid sequence of the Ade1 protein. Note that there may be some small discrepancies between Addgene's quality control sequence and the the assembled from the depositor. These discrepancies are not in critical regions.
How to cite: pRSII408 was a gift from Steven Haase (Addgene plasmid # 35444 ; http://n2t.net/addgene:35444 ; RRID:Addgene_35444)
