[The description below was written by a language model from this plasmid's Addgene catalogue record and the feature table of its GenBank file.]
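Description:
pRSII408 is an empty yeast integrating shuttle vector of 4,520 bp, part of a redesigned and expanded series built on the pRS40x backbone for genetic manipulation of Saccharomyces cerevisiae. In E. coli it is maintained at high copy through a ColE1/pUC-type origin and selected with ampicillin via the bla (AmpR) gene and its own promoter. An f1 phage origin is also present, which allows production of single-stranded DNA with helper phage. No yeast replication origin or centromere is annotated, consistent with an integrating vector, which must recombine into the yeast genome to be stably inherited.

The yeast selectable marker is ADE1, allowing selection by adenine prototrophy in ade1 mutant hosts. According to the depositor, the ADE1 sequence was silently recoded to eliminate BamHI, EcoRI, SalI and XbaI sites without changing the Ade1 protein, presumably so that these enzymes remain usable for cloning elsewhere in the plasmid. The marker itself is not annotated in the feature table, although an unannotated stretch downstream of the pRS-marker sequencing primer site is the likely location.

The cloning region is the pBluescript multiple cloning site embedded in a lacZ-alpha fragment driven by the lac promoter with its operator and CAP site, which supports blue/white screening for inserts. The polylinker is flanked by opposing T7 and T3 promoters and by M13, KS and SK primer sites for sequencing or in vitro transcription. The vector supplies no yeast promoter, so inserts must bring their own regulatory sequences. It is typically used for restriction-based cloning of genes to be integrated into the yeast chromosome.
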