LOCUS       Exported 4520 bp ds-DNA circular SYN 13-MAY-2021
DEFINITION  synthetic circular DNA
ACCESSION   .
VERSION     .
KEYWORDS    pRSII408
SOURCE      synthetic DNA construct
  ORGANISM  synthetic DNA construct
REFERENCE   1 (bases 1 to 4520)
  AUTHORS   Chee MK, Haase SB
  TITLE     New and Redesigned pRS Plasmid Shuttle Vectors for Genetic
            Manipulation of Saccharomycescerevisiae.
  JOURNAL   G3 (Bethesda). 2012 May;2(5):515-26. Epub 2012 May 1.
  PUBMED    22670222
REFERENCE   2 (bases 1 to 4520)
  AUTHORS   .
  TITLE     Direct Submission
  JOURNAL   Exported May 13, 2021 from SnapGene Server 1.1.58
            http://www.snapgene.com
FEATURES             Location/Qualifiers
     source          1..4520
                     /organism="synthetic DNA construct"
                     /mol_type="other DNA"
     primer_bind     complement(29..51)
                     /label=pGEX 3'
                     /note="pGEX vectors, reverse primer"
     primer_bind     151..170
                     /label=pRS-marker
                     /note="pRS vectors, use to sequence yeast selectable
                     marker"
     rep_origin      complement(1511..1966)
                     /direction=LEFT
                     /label=f1 ori
                     /note="f1 bacteriophage origin of replication; arrow
                     indicates direction of (+) strand synthesis"
     primer_bind     complement(1648..1669)
                     /label=F1ori-F
                     /note="F1 origin, forward primer"
     primer_bind     1860..1879
                     /label=F1ori-R
                     /note="F1 origin, reverse primer"
     CDS             complement(1943..2323)
                     /codon_start=1
                     /gene="lacZ fragment"
                     /product="LacZ-alpha fragment of beta-galactosidase"
                     /label=lacZ-alpha
                     /translation="XXXXXXXXXXXXXXXXXXXXXXXXXXXXXXXXXXXXXXXXXXXXX
                     XXXXXXXXXXXXXXXXXXXXXXXXXXXXXXXXXXXXXXXXXXXXXXXXXXXXXXXXXXX
                     XXXXXXXXXXXXXXXXXXXXXX"
     primer_bind     2092..2114
                     /label=M13/pUC Forward
                     /note="In lacZ gene"
     primer_bind     2106..2123
                     /label=M13 Forward
                     /note="In lacZ gene. Also called M13-F20 or M13 (-21)
                     Forward"
     primer_bind     2107..2123
                     /label=M13 fwd
                     /note="common sequencing primer, one of multiple similar
                     variants"
     primer_bind     2133..2152
                     /label=T7
                     /note="T7 promoter, forward primer"
     promoter        2133..2151
                     /label=T7 promoter
                     /note="promoter for bacteriophage T7 RNA polymerase"
     misc_feature    2160..2267
                     /label=MCS
                     /note="pBluescript multiple cloning site"
     primer_bind     2176..2192
                     /label=pBluescriptKS
                     /note="For pBluescript vector"
     primer_bind     2177..2193
                     /label=KS primer
                     /note="common sequencing primer, one of multiple similar
                     variants"
     primer_bind     complement(2227..2243)
                     /label=SK primer
                     /note="common sequencing primer, one of multiple similar
                     variants"
     primer_bind     complement(2227..2243)
                     /label=pBluescriptSK
                     /note="For pBluescript vector"
     primer_bind     complement(2280..2300)
                     /label=T3
                     /note="T3 promoter, forward primer"
     promoter        complement(2280..2298)
                     /label=T3 promoter
                     /note="promoter for bacteriophage T3 RNA polymerase"
     primer_bind     complement(2319..2335)
                     /label=M13 rev
                     /note="common sequencing primer, one of multiple similar
                     variants"
     primer_bind     complement(2319..2335)
                     /label=M13 Reverse
                     /note="In lacZ gene. Also called M13-rev"
     primer_bind     complement(2332..2354)
                     /label=M13/pUC Reverse
                     /note="In lacZ gene"
     protein_bind    2343..2359
                     /label=lac operator
                     /bound_moiety="lac repressor encoded by lacI"
                     /note="The lac repressor binds to the lac operator to
                     inhibit transcription in E. coli. This inhibition can be
                     relieved by adding lactose or
                     isopropyl-beta-D-thiogalactopyranoside (IPTG)."
     promoter        complement(2367..2397)
                     /label=lac promoter
                     /note="promoter for the E. coli lac operon"
     protein_bind    2412..2433
                     /label=CAP binding site
                     /bound_moiety="E. coli catabolite activator protein"
                     /note="CAP binding activates transcription in the presence
                     of cAMP."
     primer_bind     complement(2550..2567)
                     /label=L4440
                     /note="L4440 vector, forward primer"
     rep_origin      complement(2721..3309)
                     /direction=LEFT
                     /label=ori
                     /note="high-copy-number ColE1/pMB1/pBR322/pUC origin of
                     replication"
     primer_bind     complement(2801..2820)
                     /label=pBR322ori-F
                     /note="pBR322 origin, forward primer"
     CDS             complement(3480..4340)
                     /codon_start=1
                     /gene="bla"
                     /product="beta-lactamase"
                     /label=AmpR
                     /note="confers resistance to ampicillin, carbenicillin, and
                     related antibiotics"
                     /translation="MSIQHFRVALIPFFAAFCLPVFAHPETLVKVKDAEDQLGARVGYI
                     ELDLNSGKILESFRPEERFPMMSTFKVLLCGAVLSRIDAGQEQLGRRIHYSQNDLVEYS
                     PVTEKHLTDGMTVRELCSAAITMSDNTAANLLLTTIGGPKELTAFLHNMGDHVTRLDRW
                     EPELNEAIPNDERDTTMPVAMATTLRKLLTGELLTLASRQQLIDWMEADKVAGPLLRSA
                     LPAGWFIADKSGAGERGSRGIIAALGPDGKPSRIVVIYTTGSQATMDERNRQIAEIGAS
                     LIKHW"
     primer_bind     4103..4122
                     /label=Amp-R
                     /note="Ampicillin resistance gene, reverse primer"
     promoter        complement(4341..4445)
                     /gene="bla"
                     /label=AmpR promoter
ORIGIN
        1 tcgcgcgttt cggtgatgac ggtgaaaacc tctgacacat gcagctcccg gagacggtca
       61 cagcttgtct gtaagcggat gccgggagca gacaagcccg tcagggcgcg tcagcgggtg
      121 ttggcgggtg tcggggctgg cttaactatg cggcatcaga gcagattgta ctgagagtgc
      181 accatagatc tcttattcac gagtcagtct gactcttgcg agagatgagg atgtaataat
      241 actaatctcg aagatgccat ctaatacata tagacataca tatatatata tatacattct
      301 atatattctt acccagattc tttgaggtaa gacggttggg ttttatcttt tgcagttggt
      361 actattaaga acaatcgaat cataagcatt gcttacaaag aatacacata cgaaatatta
      421 acgataatgt caattacgaa gactgaactg gacggtatat tgccattggt ggccagaggt
      481 aaagttagag acatatatga ggtagacgct ggtacgttgc tgtttgttgc tacggatcgt
      541 atctctgcat atgacgttat tatggaaaac agcattcctg aaaagggtat cctattgacc
      601 aaactgtcag agttctggtt caagttcctg tccaacgatg ttcgtaatca tttggtagac
      661 atcgccccag gtaagactat tttcgattat ctacctgcaa aattgagcga accaaagtac
      721 aaaacgcaac tagaagaccg ctctctattg gttcacaaac ataaactaat tccattggaa
      781 gtaattgtca gaggctacat caccggatct gcttggaaag agtacgtaaa aacaggtact
      841 gtgcatggtt tgaaacaacc tcaaggactt aaagaatctc aagagttccc agaaccaatc
      901 ttcaccccat cgaccaaggc tgaacaaggt gaacatgacg aaaacatctc tcctgcccag
      961 gccgctgagc tggtgggtga agatttgtca cgtagagtgg cagaactggc tgtaaaactg
     1021 tactccaagt gcaaagatta tgctaaggag aagggcatca tcatcgcaga cactaaattc
     1081 gaatttggta ttgacgaaaa gaccaatgaa attattctag tggacgaggt gctaacgcca
     1141 gactcctcaa gattctggaa cggtgcctct tataaggtag gagaatccca agattcttac
     1201 gataagcaat ttttaagaga ctggcttact gctaataagt tgaacggtgt taacggcgtc
     1261 aaaatgcccc aagacattgt agacaggaca agggccaaat atatagaggc ttatgaaaca
     1321 ttgacagggt ctaaatggtc tcactaacgt gatttacata tactacaagt cgccagtgta
     1381 actcctcact gaatatgatt catacatacc cgtatgtatt aatgtataaa tgttctcaga
     1441 gcaaatttta tcgagatcta tgcggtgtga aataccgcac agatgcgtaa ggagaaaata
     1501 ccgcatcagg aaattgtaag cgttaatatt ttgttaaaat tcgcgttaaa tttttgttaa
     1561 atcagctcat tttttaacca ataggccgaa atcggcaaaa tcccttataa atcaaaagaa
     1621 tagaccgaga tagggttgag tgttgttcca gtttggaaca agagtccact attaaagaac
     1681 gtggactcca acgtcaaagg nnnnnnnnnn nnnnnnnnnn nnnnnnnnnn nnnnnnnnnn
     1741 nnnnnnnnnt nnnnnnnnnn nnnnnnnnnn nnnnnnnnnn nnnnnnnnnn nnnnnnnnnn
     1801 nnnnnnnnnn nnnnnnnnnn nnnnnnnnnn nnnnnnnnnn ngnnnnnnnn nnnnnnnnnn
     1861 nnnnnnnnnn nnnnnnnnnn nnnnnnnnnn nnnnnnnnnn nnnnnnnnnn nnnnnnnnnn
     1921 nnnnnnnnnn nnnnnnnnnn nnnnnnnnnn nnnnnnnnnn nnnnnnccat tcgccattca
     1981 ggctgcgcaa ctgttgggaa gggcgatcgg tgcgggcctc ttcgctatta cgccagctgg
     2041 cgaaaggggg atgtgctgca aggcgattaa gttgggtaac gccagggttt tcccagtcac
     2101 gacgttgtaa aacgacggcc agtgagcgcg cgtaatacga ctcactatag ggcgaattgg
     2161 gtaccgggcc ccccctcgag gtcgacggta tcgataagct tgatatcgaa ttcctgcagc
     2221 ccgggggatc cactagttct agagcggccg ccaccgcggt ggagctccag cttttgttcc
     2281 ctttagtgag ggttaattgc gcgcttggcg taatcatggt catagctgtt tcctgtgtga
     2341 aattgttatc cgctcacaat tccacacaac atacgagccg gaagcataaa gtgtaaagcc
     2401 tggggtgcct aatgagtgag ctaactcaca ttaattgcgt tgcgctcact gcccgctttc
     2461 cagtcgggaa acctgtcgtg ccagctgcat taatgaatcg gccaacgcgc ggggagaggc
     2521 ggtttgcgta ttgggcgctc ttccgcttcc tcgctcactg actcgctgcg ctcggtcgtt
     2581 cggctgcggc gagcggtatc agctcactca aaggcggtaa tacggttatc cacagaatca
     2641 ggggataacg caggaaagaa catgtgagca aaaggccagc aaaaggccag gaaccgtaaa
     2701 aaggccgcgt tgctggcgtt tttccatagg ctccgccccc ctgacgagca tcacaaaaat
     2761 cgacgctcaa gtcagaggtg gcgaaacccg acaggactat aaagatacca ggcgtttccc
     2821 cctggaagct ccctcgtgcg ctctcctgtt ccgaccctgc cgcttaccgg atacctgtcc
     2881 gcctttctcc cttcgggaag cgtggcgctt tctcatagct cacgctgtag gtatctcagt
     2941 tcggtgtagg tcgttcgctc caagctgggc tgtgtgcacg aaccccccgt tcagcccgac
     3001 cgctgcgcct tatccggtaa ctatcgtctt gagtccaacc cggtaagaca cgacttatcg
     3061 ccactggcag cagccactgg taacaggatt agcagagcga ggtatgtagg cggtgctaca
     3121 gagttcttga agtggtggcc taactacggc tacactagaa gaacagtatt tggtatctgc
     3181 gctctgctga agccagttac cttcggaaaa agagttggta gctcttgatc cggcaaacaa
     3241 accaccgctg gtagcggtgg tttttttgtt tgcaagcagc agattacgcg cagaaaaaaa
     3301 ggatctcaag aagatccttt gatcttttct acggggtctg acgctcagtg gaacgaaaac
     3361 tcacgttaag ggattttggt catgagatta tcaaaaagga tcttcaccta gatcctttta
     3421 aattaaaaat gaagttttaa atcaatctaa agtatatatg agtaaacttg gtctgacagt
     3481 taccaatgct taatcagtga ggcacctatc tcagcgatct gtctatttcg ttcatccata
     3541 gttgcctgac tccccgtcgt gtagataact acgatacggg agggcttacc atctggcccc
     3601 agtgctgcaa tgataccgcg agacccacgc tcaccggctc cagatttatc agcaataaac
     3661 cagccagccg gaagggccga gcgcagaagt ggtcctgcaa ctttatccgc ctccatccag
     3721 tctattaatt gttgccggga agctagagta agtagttcgc cagttaatag tttgcgcaac
     3781 gttgttgcca ttgctacagg catcgtggtg tcacgctcgt cgtttggtat ggcttcattc
     3841 agctccggtt cccaacgatc aaggcgagtt acatgatccc ccatgttgtg caaaaaagcg
     3901 gttagctcct tcggtcctcc gatcgttgtc agaagtaagt tggccgcagt gttatcactc
     3961 atggttatgg cagcactgca taattctctt actgtcatgc catccgtaag atgcttttct
     4021 gtgactggtg agtactcaac caagtcattc tgagaatagt gtatgcggcg accgagttgc
     4081 tcttgcccgg cgtcaatacg ggataatacc gcgccacata gcagaacttt aaaagtgctc
     4141 atcattggaa aacgttcttc ggggcgaaaa ctctcaagga tcttaccgct gttgagatcc
     4201 agttcgatgt aacccactcg tgcacccaac tgatcttcag catcttttac tttcaccagc
     4261 gtttctgggt gagcaaaaac aggaaggcaa aatgccgcaa aaaagggaat aagggcgaca
     4321 cggaaatgtt gaatactcat actcttcctt tttcaatatt attgaagcat ttatcagggt
     4381 tattgtctca tgagcggata catatttgaa tgtatttaga aaaataaaca aataggggtt
     4441 ccgcgcacat ttccccgaaa agtgccacct gacgtctaag aaaccattat tatcatgaca
     4501 ttaacctata aaaataggcg
//
