>Addgene plasmid #35444 | pRSII408 | addgene partial sequence | sequence record 53671 | pRSII-F1 5'-CGGCATCAGAGCAGATTGTAC-3'
CGAGTCAGTCTGACTCTTGCGAGAGATGAGGATGTAATAATACTAATCTCGAAGATGCCATCTAATACAT
ATAGACATACATATATATATATATACATTCTATATATTCTTACCCAGATTCTTTGAGGTAAGACGGTTGG
GTTTTATCTTTTGCAGTTGGTACTATTAAGAACAATCGAATCATAAGCATTGCTTACAAAGAATACACAT
ACGAAATATTAACGATAATGTCAATTACGAAGACTGAACTGGACGGTATATTGCCATTGGTGGCCAGAGG
TAAAGTTAGAGACATATATGAGGTAGACGCTGGTACGTTGCTGTTTGTTGCTACGGATCGTATCTCTGCA
TATGACGTTATTATGGAAAACAGCATTCCTGAAAAGGGTATCCTATTGACCAAACTGTCAGAGTTCTGGT
TCAAGTTCCTGTCCAACGATGTTCGTAATCATTTGGTAGACATCGCCCCAGGTAAGACTATTTTCGATTA
TCTACCTGCAAAATTGAGCGAACCAAAGTACAAAACGCAACTAGAAGACCGCTCTCTATTGGTTCACAAA
CATAAACTAATTCCATTGGAAGTAATTGTCAGAGGCTACATCACCGGATCTGCTTGGAAAGAGTACGTAA
AAACAGGTACTGTGCATGGTTTGAAACAACCTCAAGGACTTAAAGAATCTCAAGAGTTCCCAGAACCAAT
CTTCACCCCATCGACCAAGGCTGAACAAGGTGAACATGACGAAAACATCTCTCCTGCCCAGGCCGCTGAG
CTGGTGGGTGAAGATTTGTCACGTAGAGTGGCAGA
