>Addgene plasmid #35444 | pRSII408 | addgene partial sequence | sequence record 53674 | pGEX3
AGGGCCTCGTGATACGCCTATTTTTATAGGTTAATGTCATGATAATAATGGTTTCTTAGACGTCAGGTGG
CACTTTTCGGGGAAATGTGCGCGGAACCCCTATTTGTTTATTTTTCTAAATACATTCAAATATGTATCCG
CTCATGAGACAATAACCCTGATAAATGCTTCAATAATATTGAAAAAGGAAGAGTATGAGTATTCAACATT
TCCGTGTCGCCCTTATTCCCTTTTTTGCGGCATTTTGCCTTCCTGTTTTTGCTCACCCAGAAACGCTGGT
GAAAGTAAAAGATGCTGAAGATCAGTTGGGTGCACGAGTGGGTTACATCGAACTGGATCTCAACAGCGGT
AAGATCCTTGAGAGTTTTCGCCCCGAAGAACGTTTTCCAATGATGAGCACTTTTAAAGTTCTGCTATGTG
GCGCGGTATTATCCCGTATTGACGCCGGGCAAGAGCAACTCGGTCGCCGCATACACTATTCTCAGAATGA
CTTGGTTGAGTACTCACCAGTCACAGAAAAGCATCTTACGGATGGCATGACAGTAAGAGAATTATGCAGT
GCTGCCATAACCATGAGTGATAACACTGCGGCCAACTTACTTCTGACAACGATCGGAGGACCGAAGGAGC
TAACCGCTTTTTTGCACAACATGGGGGATCATGTAACTCGCCTTGATCGTTGGGAACCGGAGCTGAATGA
AGCCATACCAAACGACGAGCGTGACACCACGATGCCTGTAGCAATGGCAACAACGTTGCGCAAACTATTA
ACTGGCGAACTACTTACTCTAGCTTCCCG
