>Addgene plasmid #35444 | pRSII408 | addgene partial sequence | sequence record 53683 | M13_pUC_fwd
TACCGGGCCCCCCCTCGAGGTCGACGGTATCGATAAGCTTGATATCGAATTCCTGCAGCCCGGGGGATCC
ACTAGTTCTAGAGCGGCCGCCACCGCGGTGGAGCTCCAGCTTTTGTTCCCTTTAGTGAGGGTTAATTGCG
CGCTTGGCGTAATCATGGTCATAGCTGTTTCCTGTGTGAAATTGTTATCCGCTCACAATTCCACACAACA
TACGAGCCGGAAGCATAAAGTGTAAAGCCTGGGGTGCCTAATGAGTGAGCTAACTCACATTAATTGCGTT
GCGCTCACTGCCCGCTTTCCAGTCGGGAAACCTGTCGTGCCAGCTGCATTAATGAATCGGCCAACGCGCG
GGGAGAGGCGGTTTGCGTATTGGGCGCTCTTCCGCTTCCTCGCTCACTGACTCGCTGCGCTCGGTCGTTC
GGCTGCGGCGAGCGGTATCAGCTCACTCAAAGGCGGTAATACGGTTATCCACAGAATCAGGGGATAACGC
AGGAAAGAACATGTGAGCAAAAGGCCAGCAAAAGGCCAGGAACCGTAAAAAGGCCGCGTTGCTGGCGTTT
TTCCATAGGCTCCGCCCCCCTGACGAGCATCACAAAAATCGACGCTCAAGTCAGAGGTGGCGAAACCCGA
CAGGACTATAAA
